Addgene plasmid #83419: pSOD1E133Δ-AcGFP1
Purpose: Expresses SOD1E133Δ in mammalian cells.
Depositing lab: Mohan Babu. Depositing organization: University of Regina. Publication: A Map of Human Mitochondrial Protein Interactions Linked to Neurodegeneration Reveals New Mechanisms of Redox Homeostasis and NF-kappaB Signaling. Malty RH, Aoki H, Kumar A, Phanse S, Amin S, Zhang Q, Minic Z, Goebels F, Musso G, Wu Z, Abou-Tok H, Meyer M, Deineko V, Kassir S, Sidhu V, Jessulat M, Scott NE, Xiong X, Vlasblom J, Prasad B, Foster LJ, Alberio T, Garavaglia B, Yu H, Bader GD, Nakamura K, Parkinson J, Babu M. Cell Syst. 2017 Nov 7. pii: S2405-4712(17)30447-7. doi: 10.1016/j.cels.2017.10.010. PubMed 29128334.
Backbone
  Vector backbone: pAcGFP1-N1
  Backbone manufacturer: Clontech
  Backbone size w/o insert (bp): 4700
  Total vector size (bp): 5184
  Vector type: Mammalian Expression
Growth in bacteria
  Bacterial resistance: Kanamycin, 50 μg/mL
  Growth temperature: 37°C
  Growth strain: DH5alpha
  Copy number: High Copy
Gene/Insert
  Gene/Insert name: SOD1
  Species: H. sapiens (human)
  Insert size (bp): 720
  Mutation: E133 deletion
  Entrez Gene: SOD1 (a.k.a. ALS, ALS1, HEL-S-44, IPOA, SOD, STAHP, hSod1, homodimer)
  Promoter: CMV
  Tag / fusion protein: AcGFP1 (C terminal on insert)
  Cloning method: Restriction Enzyme; 5′ cloning site EcoRI (not destroyed); 3′ cloning site SalI (not destroyed)
  Sequencing primers: 5′ CMV-F; 3′ AcGFP1_R (GGCCATTCACATCGCCATTC)
Resource information
  A portion of this plasmid was derived from a plasmid made by: Elizabeth Fisher( pF147 pSOD1A4VAcGFP1, #26408)
Terms and licenses: Academic/Nonprofit Terms; Industry Terms: Not Available to Industry
Depositor comments: Mutation (first described in PMID: 8938700) was created using the method described in PMID: 17446874. Two outer and two mutation-site primers were used. The mutated PCR product and the backbone vector were digested using EcoRI and SalI, gel purified and ligated.
How to cite: pSOD1E133Δ-AcGFP1 was a gift from Mohan Babu (Addgene plasmid # 83419 ; http://n2t.net/addgene:83419 ; RRID:Addgene_83419)
