[The description below was written by a language model from this plasmid's Addgene catalogue record and pLannotate feature annotations shown in this document.]
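Description:
pSOD1E133Δ-AcGFP1 is a mammalian expression plasmid built on the Clontech pAcGFP1-N1 backbone, with a total size of 5,184 bp. It is propagated in E. coli at high copy from a ColE1/pUC-type origin and selected with kanamycin. The resistance gene is the Tn5 aminoglycoside phosphotransferase (NeoR/KanR). It sits behind tandem bacterial (bla-type) and SV40 early promoters and is terminated by the HSV TK polyadenylation signal, so the same cassette can also give G418 resistance in mammalian cells. An f1 origin is also present. The short large T antigen, ble and bGH poly(A) fragments in the annotation are probably residual backbone sequence or annotation matches rather than functional elements.

The payload is human SOD1, the Cu/Zn superoxide dismutase that detoxifies superoxide radicals, carrying a deletion of residue E133. It was cloned between the EcoRI and SalI sites of the multiple cloning site, and both sites are retained. The SOD1 coding sequence lies upstream of mammalian codon-optimized AcGFP1 (Aequorea coerulescens GFP), separated only by a short stretch of polylinker, giving a C-terminal fluorescent fusion. Transcription is driven by the CMV immediate early enhancer and promoter and terminated by the SV40 poly(A) signal. The catalogue gives an insert size of 720 bp, whereas the annotated SOD1 coding region spans about 460 bp and AcGFP1 spans 720 bp.

According to the depositor, the mutation was introduced by PCR using two outer and two mutation-site primers, and part of the plasmid derives from an earlier SOD1 A4V-AcGFP1 construct. SOD1 is also known by the aliases ALS and ALS1, and the plasmid comes from a study of mitochondrial protein interactions linked to neurodegeneration. It serves to express the tagged mutant protein in mammalian cells, where the GFP fusion allows it to be visualized.
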