Features (pLannotate 1.2.2; 16 found; start..end, strand, type, name):
     61..364     +  enhancer       CMV enhancer: human cytomegalovirus immediate early enhancer
    365..568     +  promoter       CMV promoter: human cytomegalovirus (CMV) immediate early promoter
    591..634     +  misc_feature   MCS (fragment): multiple cloning site
    636..1094    +  CDS            SOD1: SODC_HUMAN - Experimental evidence at protein level: Swiss-Prot protein existence level 1. Destroys radicals which are normally produced within the cells and which are toxic to biological systems. From Homo sapiens (Human).
   1097..1129    +  misc_feature   MCS (fragment): multiple cloning site
   1131..1850    +  CDS            AcGFP1: Aequorea coerulescens GFP mammalian codon-optimized
   1866..1949    +  CDS            large T antigen (fragment): large T antigen from SV40 (simian virus 40)
   1972..2093    +  polyA_signal   SV40 poly(A) signal: SV40 polyadenylation signal
   2127..2555    -  rep_origin     f1 ori (sequence partly withheld): f1 bacteriophage origin of replication; arrow indicates direction of (+) strand synthesis
   2582..2686    +  promoter       AmpR promoter: bla
   2688..3045    +  promoter       SV40 promoter: SV40 enhancer and early promoter
   3080..3874    +  CDS            NeoR/KanR: aminoglycoside phosphotransferase from Tn5; aph(3')-II (or nptII); confers resistance to neomycin, kanamycin, and G418 (Geneticin®)
   3895..4047    +  CDS            ble (fragment): BLE_KLEPN - Experimental evidence at protein level: Swiss-Prot protein existence level 1. Binding protein with a strong affinity to the bleomycin family of antibiotics. Binds to CL990; an antimitotic-antibiotic compound. From Klebsiella pneumoniae.
   4106..4153    +  polyA_signal   HSV TK poly(A) signal: herpes simplex virus thymidine kinase polyadenylation signal (Cole and Stacy, 1985)
   4244..4260    -  polyA_signal   bGH poly(A) signal (fragment): bovine growth hormone polyadenylation signal
   4482..5070    +  rep_origin     ori: high-copy-number ColE1/pMB1/pBR322/pUC origin of replication
>Addgene plasmid #83419 | pSOD1E133Δ-AcGFP1 | depositor full sequence | sequence record 159010 | pSOD1E133Δ-AcGFP1 sequence 5184 bps
TAGTTATTAATAGTAATCAATTACGGGGTCATTAGTTCATAGCCCATATATGGAGTTCCGCGTTACATAA
CTTACGGTAAATGGCCCGCCTGGCTGACCGCCCAACGACCCCCGCCCATTGACGTCAATAATGACGTATG
TTCCCATAGTAACGCCAATAGGGACTTTCCATTGACGTCAATGGGTGGAGTATTTACGGTAAACTGCCCA
CTTGGCAGTACATCAAGTGTATCATATGCCAAGTACGCCCCCTATTGACGTCAATGACGGTAAATGGCCC
GCCTGGCATTATGCCCAGTACATGACCTTATGGGACTTTCCTACTTGGCAGTACATCTACGTATTAGTCA
TCGCTATTACCATGGTGATGCGGTTTTGGCAGTACATCAATGGGCGTGGATAGCGGTTTGACTCACGGGG
ATTTCCAAGTCTCCACCCCATTGACGTCAATGGGAGTTTGTTTTGGCACCAAAATCAACGGGACTTTCCA
AAATGTCGTAACAACTCCGCCCCATTGACGCAAATGGGCGGTAGGCGTGTACGGTGGGAGGTCTATATAA
GCAGAGCTGGTTTAGTGAACCGTCAGATCCGCTAGCGCTACCGGACTCAGATCTCGAGCTCAAGCTTCGA
ATTCCATGGCGACGAAGGCCGTGTGCGTGCTGAAGGGCGACGGCCCAGTGCAGGGCATCATCAATTTCGA
GCAGAAGGAAAGTAATGGACCAGTGAAGGTGTGGGGAAGCATTAAAGGACTGACTGAAGGCCTGCATGGA
TTCCATGTTCATGAGTTTGGAGATAATACAGCAGGCTGTACCAGTGCAGGTCCTCACTTTAATCCTCTAT
CCAGAAAACACGGTGGGCCAAAGGATGAAGAGAGGCATGTTGGAGACTTGGGCAATGTGACTGCTGACAA
AGATGGTGTGGCCGATGTGTCTATTGAAGATTCTGTGATCTCACTCTCAGGAGACCATTGCATCATTGGC
CGCACACTGGTGGTCCATGAAAAAGCAGATGACTTGGGCAAAGGTGGAAATGAAAGTACAAAGACAGGAA
ACGCTGGAAGTCGTTTGGCTTGTGGTGTAATTGGGATCGCCCAAGGGTCGACGGTACCGCGGGCCCGGGA
TCCACCGGTCATGGTGAGCAAGGGCGCCGAGCTGTTCACCGGCATCGTGCCCATCCTGATCGAGCTGAAT
GGCGATGTGAATGGCCACAAGTTCAGCGTGAGCGGCGAGGGCGAGGGCGATGCCACCTACGGCAAGCTGA
CCCTGAAGTTCATCTGCACCACCGGCAAGCTGCCTGTGCCCTGGCCCACCCTGGTGACCACCCTGAGCTA
CGGCGTGCAGTGCTTCTCACGCTACCCCGATCACATGAAGCAGCACGACTTCTTCAAGAGCGCCATGCCT
GAGGGCTACATCCAGGAGCGCACCATCTTCTTCGAGGATGACGGCAACTACAAGTCGCGCGCCGAGGTGA
AGTTCGAGGGCGATACCCTGGTGAATCGCATCGAGCTGACCGGCACCGATTTCAAGGAGGATGGCAACAT
CCTGGGCAATAAGATGGAGTACAACTACAACGCCCACAATGTGTACATCATGACCGACAAGGCCAAGAAT
GGCATCAAGGTGAACTTCAAGATCCGCCACAACATCGAGGATGGCAGCGTGCAGCTGGCCGACCACTACC
AGCAGAATACCCCCATCGGCGATGGCCCTGTGCTGCTGCCCGATAACCACTACCTGTCCACCCAGAGCGC
CCTGTCCAAGGACCCCAACGAGAAGCGCGATCACATGATCTACTTCGGCTTCGTGACCGCCGCCGCCATC
ACCCACGGCATGGATGAGCTGTACAAGTGAGCGGCCGCGACTCTAGATCATAATCAGCCATACCACATTT
GTAGAGGTTTTACTTGCTTTAAAAAACCTCCCACACCTCCCCCTGAACCTGAAACATAAAATGAATGCAA
TTGTTGTTGTTAACTTGTTTATTGCAGCTTATAATGGTTACAAATAAAGCAATAGCATCACAAATTTCAC
AAATAAAGCATTTTTTTCACTGCATTCTAGTTGTGGTTTGTCCAAACTCATCAATGTATCTTAAGGCGTA
AATTGTAAGCGTTAATATTTTGTTAAAATTCGCGTTAAATTTTTGTTAAATCAGCTCATTTTTTAACCAA
TAGGCCGAAATCGGCAAAATCCCTTATAAATCAAAAGAATAGACCGAGATAGGGT
[37 nt withheld, positions 2226-2262]
AAAGAACGTGGACTCCAACGTCAAAGG
[49 nt withheld, positions 2290-2338]
T
[91 nt withheld, positions 2340-2430]
G
[124 nt withheld, positions 2432-2555]
CAGGTGGCACTTTTCGGGGAAATGTGCGCGGAACCCCTATTTGTTTATTTTTCTAAATACATTCAAATAT
GTATCCGCTCATGAGACAATAACCCTGATAAATGCTTCAATAATATTGAAAAAGGAAGAGTCCTGAGGCG
GAAAGAACCAGCTGTGGAATGTGTGTCAGTTAGGGTGTGGAAAGTCCCCAGGCTCCCCAGCAGGCAGAAG
TATGCAAAGCATGCATCTCAATTAGTCAGCAACCAGGTGTGGAAAGTCCCCAGGCTCCCCAGCAGGCAGA
AGTATGCAAAGCATGCATCTCAATTAGTCAGCAACCATAGTCCCGCCCCTAACTCCGCCCATCCCGCCCC
TAACTCCGCCCAGTTCCGCCCATTCTCCGCCCCATGGCTGACTAATTTTTTTTATTTATGCAGAGGCCGA
GGCCGCCTCGGCCTCTGAGCTATTCCAGAAGTAGTGAGGAGGCTTTTTTGGAGGCCTAGGCTTTTGCAAA
GATCGATCAAGAGACAGGATGAGGATCGTTTCGCATGATTGAACAAGATGGATTGCACGCAGGTTCTCCG
GCCGCTTGGGTGGAGAGGCTATTCGGCTATGACTGGGCACAACAGACAATCGGCTGCTCTGATGCCGCCG
TGTTCCGGCTGTCAGCGCAGGGGCGCCCGGTTCTTTTTGTCAAGACCGACCTGTCCGGTGCCCTGAATGA
ACTGCAAGACGAGGCAGCGCGGCTATCGTGGCTGGCCACGACGGGCGTTCCTTGCGCAGCTGTGCTCGAC
GTTGTCACTGAAGCGGGAAGGGACTGGCTGCTATTGGGCGAAGTGCCGGGGCAGGATCTCCTGTCATCTC
ACCTTGCTCCTGCCGAGAAAGTATCCATCATGGCTGATGCAATGCGGCGGCTGCATACGCTTGATCCGGC
TACCTGCCCATTCGACCACCAAGCGAAACATCGCATCGAGCGAGCACGTACTCGGATGGAAGCCGGTCTT
GTCGATCAGGATGATCTGGACGAAGAGCATCAGGGGCTCGCGCCAGCCGAACTGTTCGCCAGGCTCAAGG
CGAGCATGCCCGACGGCGAGGATCTCGTCGTGACCCATGGCGATGCCTGCTTGCCGAATATCATGGTGGA
AAATGGCCGCTTTTCTGGATTCATCGACTGTGGCCGGCTGGGTGTGGCGGACCGCTATCAGGACATAGCG
TTGGCTACCCGTGATATTGCTGAAGAGCTTGGCGGCGAATGGGCTGACCGCTTCCTCGTGCTTTACGGTA
TCGCCGCTCCCGATTCGCAGCGCATCGCCTTCTATCGCCTTCTTGACGAGTTCTTCTGAGCGGGACTCTG
GGGTTCGAAATGACCGACCAAGCGACGCCCAACCTGCCATCACGAGATTTCGATTCCACCGCCGCCTTCT
ATGAAAGGTTGGGCTTCGGAATCGTTTTCCGGGACGCCGGCTGGATGATCCTCCAGCGCGGGGATCTCAT
GCTGGAGTTCTTCGCCCACCCTAGGGGGAGGCTAACTGAAACACGGAAGGAGACAATACCGGAAGGAACC
CGCGCTATGACGGCAATAAAAAGACAGAATAAAACGCACGGTGTTGGGTCGTTTGTTCATAAACGCGGGG
TTCGGTCCCAGGGCTGGCACTCTGTCGATACCCCACCGAGACCCCATTGGGGCCAATACGCCCGCGTTTC
TTCCTTTTCCCCACCCCACCCCCCAAGTTCGGGTGAAGGCCCAGGGCTCGCAGCCAACGTCGGGGCGGCA
GGCCCTGCCATAGCCTCAGGTTACTCATATATACTTTAGATTGATTTAAAACTTCATTTTTAATTTAAAA
GGATCTAGGTGAAGATCCTTTTTGATAATCTCATGACCAAAATCCCTTAACGTGAGTTTTCGTTCCACTG
AGCGTCAGACCCCGTAGAAAAGATCAAAGGATCTTCTTGAGATCCTTTTTTTCTGCGCGTAATCTGCTGC
TTGCAAACAAAAAAACCACCGCTACCAGCGGTGGTTTGTTTGCCGGATCAAGAGCTACCAACTCTTTTTC
CGAAGGTAACTGGCTTCAGCAGAGCGCAGATACCAAATACTGTCCTTCTAGTGTAGCCGTAGTTAGGCCA
CCACTTCAAGAACTCTGTAGCACCGCCTACATACCTCGCTCTGCTAATCCTGTTACCAGTGGCTGCTGCC
AGTGGCGATAAGTCGTGTCTTACCGGGTTGGACTCAAGACGATAGTTACCGGATAAGGCGCAGCGGTCGG
GCTGAACGGGGGGTTCGTGCACACAGCCCAGCTTGGAGCGAACGACCTACACCGAACTGAGATACCTACA
GCGTGAGCTATGAGAAAGCGCCACGCTTCCCGAAGGGAGAAAGGCGGACAGGTATCCGGTAAGCGGCAGG
GTCGGAACAGGAGAGCGCACGAGGGAGCTTCCAGGGGGAAACGCCTGGTATCTTTATAGTCCTGTCGGGT
TTCGCCACCTCTGACTTGAGCGTCGATTTTTGTGATGCTCGTCAGGGGGGCGGAGCCTATGGAAAAACGC
CAGCAACGCGGCCTTTTTACGGTTCCTGGCCTTTTGCTGGCCTTTTGCTCACATGTTCTTTCCTGCGTTA
TCCCCTGATTCTGTGGATAACCGTATTACCGCCATGCAT
