>Addgene plasmid #83419 | pSOD1E133Δ-AcGFP1 | depositor partial sequence | sequence record 159011 | CMV-F
TTCGAATTCCATGGCGACGAAGGCCGTGTGCGTGCTGAAGGGCGACGGCCCAGTGCAGGGCATCATCAAT
TTCGAGCAGAAGGAAAGTAATGGACCAGTGAAGGTGTGGGGAAGCATTAAAGGACTGACTGAAGGCCTGC
ATGGATTCCATGTTCATGAGTTTGGAGATAATACAGCAGGCTGTACCAGTGCAGGTCCTCACTTTAATCC
TCTATCCAGAAAACACGGTGGGCCAAAGGATGAAGAGAGGCATGTTGGAGACTTGGGCAATGTGACTGCT
GACAAAGATGGTGTGGCCGATGTGTCTATTGAAGATTCTGTGATCTCACTCTCAGGAGACCATTGCATCA
TTGGCCGCACACTGGTGGTCCATGAAAAAGCAGATGACTTGGGCAAAGGTGGAAATGAAAGTACAAAGAC
AGGAAACGCTGGAAGTCGTTTGGCTTGTGGTGTAATTGGGATCGCCCAAGGGTCGACGGTACCGCGGGCC
CGGGATCCACCGGTCATGGTGAGCAAGGGCGCCGAGCTGTTCACCGGCATCGTGCCCATCCTGATCGAGC
TGAATGGCGATGTGAATGGCCACAAGTTCAGCGTGAGCGGCGAGGGCGAGGGCGATGCCACCTACGGCAA
GCTGACCCTGAAGTTCATCTGCACCACCGGCAAGCTGCCTGTGCCCTGGCCCACCCTGGTGACCACCCTG
AGCTACGGCGTGCAGTGCTTCTCACGCTACCCCGATCACATGAAGCAGCACGACTTCTTCAAGAGCGCCA
TGCCTGAGGGCTACATCCAGGAGCGCACCATCTTCTTCGAGGATGACGGCAACTACAAGTCGCGCGCCGA
GGTGAAGTTCGAGGGCGATACCCTGGTGAATCGCATCGAGCTGACCGGCACCGATTTCAAGGAGGATGGC
AACATCCTGGGCA
