>Addgene plasmid #83419 | pSOD1E133Δ-AcGFP1 | depositor partial sequence | sequence record 159012 | AcGFP1_R (GGCCATTCACATCGCCATTC)
TTATGGGACTTTCCTACTTGGCAGTACATCTACGTATTAGTCATCGCTATTACCATGGTGATGCGGTTTT
GGCAGTACATCAATGGGCGTGGATAGCGGTTTGACTCACGGGGATTTCCAAGTCTCCACCCCATTGACGT
CAATGGGAGTTTGTTTTGGCACCAAAATCAACGGGACTTTCCAAAATGTCGTAACAACTCCGCCCCATTG
ACGCAAATGGGCGGTAGGCGTGTACGGTGGGAGGTCTATATAAGCAGAGCTGGTTTAGTGAACCGTCAGA
TCCGCTAGCGCTACCGGACTCAGATCTCGAGCTCAAGCTTCGAATTCCATGGCGACGAAGGCCGTGTGCG
TGCTGAAGGGCGACGGCCCAGTGCAGGGCATCATCAATTTCGAGCAGAAGGAAAGTAATGGACCAGTGAA
GGTGTGGGGAAGCATTAAAGGACTGACTGAAGGCCTGCATGGATTCCATGTTCATGAGTTTGGAGATAAT
ACAGCAGGCTGTACCAGTGCAGGTCCTCACTTTAATCCTCTATCCAGAAAACACGGTGGGCCAAAGGATG
AAGAGAGGCATGTTGGAGACTTGGGCAATGTGACTGCTGACAAAGATGGTGTGGCCGATGTGTCTATTGA
AGATTCTGTGATCTCACTCTCAGGAGACCATTGCATCATTGGCCGCACACTGGTGGTCCATGAAAAAGCA
GATGACTTGGGCAAAGGTGGAAATGAAAGTACAAAGACAGGAAACGCTGGAAGTCGTTTGGCTTGTGGTG
TAATTGGGATCGCCCAAGGGTCGACGGTACCGCGGGCCCGGGATCCACCGGTCATGGTGAGCAAGGGCGC
CGAGCTGT
