>Addgene plasmid #83419 | pSOD1E133Δ-AcGFP1 | addgene partial sequence | sequence record 165665 | CMV-F 5'-CGCAAATGGGCGGTAGGCGTG-3'
CTATATAAGCAGAGCTGGTTTAGTGAACCGTCAGATCCGCTAGCGCTACCGGACTCAGATCTCGAGCTCA
AGCTTCGAATTCCATGGCGACGAAGGCCGTGTGCGTGCTGAAGGGCGACGGCCCAGTGCAGGGCATCATC
AATTTCGAGCAGAAGGAAAGTAATGGACCAGTGAAGGTGTGGGGAAGCATTAAAGGACTGACTGAAGGCC
TGCATGGATTCCATGTTCATGAGTTTGGAGATAATACAGCAGGCTGTACCAGTGCAGGTCCTCACTTTAA
TCCTCTATCCAGAAAACACGGTGGGCCAAAGGATGAAGAGAGGCATGTTGGAGACTTGGGCAATGTGACT
GCTGACAAAGATGGTGTGGCCGATGTGTCTATTGAAGATTCTGTGATCTCACTCTCAGGAGACCATTGCA
TCATTGGCCGCACACTGGTGGTCCATGAAAAAGCAGATGACTTGGGCAAAGGTGGAAATGAAAGTACAAA
GACAGGAAACGCTGGAAGTCGTTTGGCTTGTGGTGTAATTGGGATCGCCCAAGGGTCGACGGTACCGCGG
GCCCGGGATCCACCGGTCATGGTGAGCAAGGGCGCCGAGCTGTTCACCGGCATCGTGCCCATCCTGATCG
AGCTGAATGGCGATGTGAATGGCCACAAGTTCAGCGTGAGCGGCGAGGGCGAGGGCGATGCCACCTACGG
CAAGCTGACCCTGAAGTTCATCTGCACCACCGGCAAGCTGCCTGTGCCCTGGCCCACCCTGGTGACCACC
CTGAGCTACGGCGTGCAGTGCTTCTCACGCTACCCCGATCACATGAAGCAGCACGACTTCTTCAAGAGCG
CCATGCCTGAGGGCTACATCCAGGAGCGCACCATCTTCTTCGAGGATGACGGCAACTACAAGTCGCGCGC
CGAGGTGAAGTTCGAGGGCGATACCCTGGTGAATCGCATCGAGCTGACCGGCACCGATTTCAAGGAGGAT
GGCAACATCCTGGGCAATAAGATGGAGTAC
