>Addgene plasmid #83419 | pSOD1E133Δ-AcGFP1 | addgene partial sequence | sequence record 165666 | F1ori-F 5'-GTGGACTCTTGTTCCAAACTGG-3'
CCCTATCTCGGTCTATTCTTTTGATTTATAAGGGATTTTGCCGATTTCGGCCTATTGGTTAAAAAATGAG
CTGATTTAACAAAAATTTAACGCGAATTTTAACAAAATATTAACGCTTACAATTTACGCCTTAAGATACA
TTGATGAGTTTGGACAAACCACAACTAGAATGCAGTGAAAAAAATGCTTTATTTGTGAAATTTGTGATGC
TATTGCTTTATTTGTAACCATTATAAGCTGCAATAAACAAGTTAACAACAACAATTGCATTCATTTTATG
TTTCAGGTTCAGGGGGAGGTGTGGGAGGTTTTTTAAAGCAAGTAAAACCTCTACAAATGTGGTATGGCTG
ATTATGATCTAGAGTCGCGGCCGCTCACTTGTACAGCTCATCCATGCCGTGGGTGATGGCGGCGGCGGTC
ACGAAGCCGAAGTAGATCATGTGATCGCGCTTCTCGTTGGGGTCCTTGGACAGGGCGCTCTGGGTGGACA
GGTAGTGGTTATCGGGCAGCAGCACAGGGCCATCGCCGATGGGGGTATTCTGCTGGTAGTGGTCGGCCAG
CTGCACGCTGCCATCCTCGATGTTGTGGCGGATCTTGAAGTTCACCTTGATGCCATTCTTGGCCTTGTCG
GTCATGATGTACACATTGTGGGCGTTGTAGTTGTACTCCATCTTATTGCCCAGGATGTTGCCATCCTCCT
TGAAATCGGTGCCGGTCAGCTCGATGCGATTCACCAGGGTATCGCCCTCGAACTTCACCTCGGCGCGCGA
CTTGTAGTTGCCGTCATCCTCGAAGAAGATGGTGCGCTCCTGGATGTAGCCCTCAGGCATGGCGCTCTTG
AAGAAGTCGTGCTGCTTCATGTGATCGGGGTAGCGTGAGAAGCACTGCACGCCGTAGCTCAGGGTGGTCA
CCAGGGTGGGCCAGGGCACAGGCAGCTTGCCGGTGGTGCAGATGAACTTCAGGGTCAGCTTGCCGTAGGT
GGCATCGCCCTCGCCCTCGCCGCTCACGCTGAACTTGTGGCCATTCA
